>Addgene plasmid #91131 | pDIRECT_21D | addgene full sequence | sequence record 182255 | Addgene NGS Result
GTAGGCGGTGCTACAGAGTTCTTGAAGTGGTGGCCTAACTACGGCTACACTAGAAGGACAGTATTTGGTA
TCTGCGCTCTGCTGAAGCCAGTTACCTTCGGAAAAAGAGTTGGTAGCTCTTGATCCGGCAAACAAACCAC
CGCTGGTAGCGGTGGTTTTTTTGTTTGCAAGCAGCAGATTACGCGCAGAAAAAAAGGATCTCAAGAAGAT
CCTTTGATCTTTTCTACGGGGTCTGACGCTCAGTGGAACGAAAACTCACGTTAAGGGATTTTGGTCATGC
ATTCTAGGTACTAAAACAATTCATCCAGTAAAATATAATATTTTATTTTCTCCCAATCAGGCTTGATCCC
CAGTAAGTCAAAAAATAGCTCGACATACTGTTCTTCCCCGATATCCTCCCTGATCGACCGGACGCAGAAG
GCAATGTCATACCACTTGTCCGCCCTGCCGCTTCTCCCAAGATCAATAAAGCCACTTACTTTGCCATCTT
TCACAAAGATGTTGCTGTCTCCCAGGTCGCCGTGGGAAAAGACAAGTTCCTCTTCGGGCTTTTCCGTCTT
TAAAAAATCATACAGCTCGCGCGGATCTTTAAATGGAGTGTCTTCTTCCCAGTTTTCGCAATCCACATCG
GCCAGATCGTTATTCAGTAAGTAATCCAATTCGGCTAAGCGGCTGTCTAAGCTATTCGTATAGGGACAAT
CCGATATGTCGATGGAGTGAAAGAGCCTGATGCACTCCGCATACAGCTCGATAATCTTTTCAGGGCTTTG
TTCATCTTCATACTCTTCCGAGCAAAGGACGCCATCGGCCTCACTCATGAGCAGATTGCTCCAGCCATCA
TGCCGTTCAAAGTGCAGGACCTTTGGAACAGGCAGCTTTCCTTCCAGCCATAGCATCATGTCCTTTTCCC
GTTCCACATCATAGGTGGTCCCTTTATACCGGCTGTCCGTCATTTTTAAATATAGGTTTTCATTTTCTCC
CACCAGCTTATATACCTTAGCAGGAGACATTCCTTCCGTATCTTTTACGCAGCGGTATTTTTCGATCAGT
TTTTTCAATTCCGGTGATATTCTCATTTTAGCCATTTATTATTTCCTTCCTCTTTTCTACAGTATTTAAA
GATACCCCAAGAAGCTAATTATAACAAGACGAACTCCAATTCACTGTTCCTTGCATTCTAAAACCTTAAA
TACCAGAAAACAGCTTTTTCAAAGTTGTTTTCAAAGTTGGCGTATAACATAGTATCGACGGAGCCGATTT
TGAAACCGCGGTGATCACAGGCAGCAACGCTCTGTCATCGTTACAATCAACATGCTACCCTCCGCGAGAT
CATCCGTGTTTCAAACCCGGCAGCTTAGTTGCCGTTCTTCCGAATAGCATCGGTAACATGAGCAAAGTCT
GCCGCCTTACAACGGCTCTCCCGCTGACGCCGTCCCGGACTGATGGGCTGCCTGTATCGAGTGGTGATTT
TGTGCCGAGCTGCCGGTCGGGGAGCTGTTGGCTGGCTGGTGGCAGGATATATTGTGGTGTAAACAAATTG
ACGCTTAGACAACTTAATAACACATTGCGGACGTTTTTAATGTACTGAATTAACGCCGAATTAATTCGGG
GGATCTGGATTTTAGTACTGGATTTTGGTTTTAGGAATTAGAAATTTTATTGATAGAAGTATTTTACAAA
TACAAATACATACTAAGGGTTTCTTATATGCTCAACACATGAGCGAAACCCTATAGGAACCCTAATTCCC
TTATCTGGGAACTACTCACACATTATTATGGAGAAACTCGAGCTTGTCGATCGACAGATCCCGGTCGGCA
TCTACTCTATTTCTTTGCCCTCGGACGAGTGCTGGGGCGTCGGTTTCCACTATCGGCGAGTACTTCTACA
CAGCCATCGGTCCAGACGGCCGCGCTTCTGCGGGCGATTTGTGTACGCCCGACAGTCCCGGCTCCGGATC
GGACGATTGCGTCGCATCGACCCTGCGCCCAAGCTGCATCATCGAAATTGCCGTCAACCAAGCTCTGATA
GAGTTGGTCAAGACCAATGCGGAGCATATACGCCCGGAGTCGTGGCGATCCTGCAAGCTCCGGATGCCTC
CGCTCGAAGTAGCGCGTCTGCTGCTCCATACAAGCCAACCACGGCCTCCAGAAGAAGATGTTGGCGACCT
CGTATTGGGAATCCCCGAACATCGCCTCGCTCCAGTCAATGACCGCTGTTATGCGGCCATTGTCCGTCAG
GACATTGTTGGAGCCGAAATCCGCGTGCACGAGGTGCCGGACTTCGGGGCAGTCCTCGGCCCAAAGCATC
AGCTCATCGAGAGCCTGCGCGACGGACGCACTGACGGTGTCGTCCATCACAGTTTGCCAGTGATACACAT
GGGGATCAGCAATCGCGCATATGAAATCACGCCATGTAGTGTATTGACCGATTCCTTGCGGTCCGAATGG
GCCGAACCCGCTCGTCTGGCTAAGATCGGCCGCAGCGATCGCATCCATGGCCTCCGCGACCGGCTGCAGA
ACAGCGGGCAGTTCGGTTTCAGGCAGGTCTTGCAACGTGACACCCTGTGCACGGCGGGAGATGCAATAGG
TCAGGCTCTCGCTGAATTCCCCAATGTCAAGCACTTCCGGAATCGGGAGCGCGGCCGATGCAAAGTGCCG
ATAAACATAACGATCTTTGTAGAAACCATCGGCGCAGCTATTTACCCGCAGGACATATCCACGCCCTCCT
ACATCGAAGCTGAAAGCACGAGATTCTTCGCCCTCCGAGAGCTGCATCAGGTCGGACACGCTGTCGAACT
TTTCGATCAGAAACTTCTCGACAGACGTCGCGGTGAGTTCAGGCTTTTTCATATCTCATTGCCCCCCGGA
TCTGCGAAAGCTCGAGAGAGATAGATTTGTAGAGAGAGACTGGTGATTTCAGCGTGTCCTCTCCAAATGA
AATGAACTTCCTTATATAGAGGAAGGGTCTTGCGAAGGATAGTGGGATTGTGCGTCATCCCTTACGTCAG
TGGAGATATCACATCAATCCACTTGCTTTGAAGACGTGGTTGGAACGTCTTCTTTTTCCACGATGCTCCT
CGTGGGTGGGGGTCCATCTTTGGGACCACTGTCGGCAGAGGCATCTTGAACGATAGCCTTTCCTTTATCG
CAATGATGGCATTTGTAGGTGCCACCTTCCTTTTCTACTGTCCTTTTGATGAAGTGACAGATAGCTGGGC
AATGGAATCCGAGGAGGTTTCCCGATATTACCCTTTGTTGAAAAGTCTCAATAGCCCTTTGGTCTTCTGA
GACTGTATCTTTGATATTCTTGGAGTAGACGAGAGTGTCGTGCTCCACCATGTTCACATCAATCCACTTG
CTTTGAAGACGTGGTTGGAACGTCTTCTTTTTCCACGATGCTCCTCGTGGGTGGGGGTCCATCTTTGGGA
CCACTGTCGGCAGAGGCATCTTGAACGATAGCCTTTCCTTTATCGCAATGATGGCATTTGTAGGTGCCAC
CTTCCTTTTCTACTGTCCTTTTGATGAAGTGACAGATAGCTGGGCAATGGAATCCGAGGAGGTTTCCCGA
TATTACCCTTTGTTGAAAAGTCTCAATAGCCCTTTGGTCTTCTGAGACTGTATCTTTGATATTCTTGGAG
TAGACGAGAGTGTCGTGCTCCACCATGTTGGCAAGCTGCTCTAGCCAATACGCAAACCGCCTCTCCCCGC
GCGTTGGCCGATTCATTAATGCAGCTGGCACGACAGGTTTCCCGACTGGAAAGCGGGCAGTGAGCGCAAC
GCAATTAATGTGAGTTAGCTCACTCATTAGGCACCCCAGGCTTTACACTTTATGCTTCCGGCTCGTATGT
TGTGTGGAATTGTGAGCGGATAACAATTTCACACAGGAAACAGCTATGACATGATTACGAATTCGAGCTC
GGTACCCGGGGATCGGCGCGCCAGATTTGCCTTTTCAATTTCAGAAAGAATGCTAACCCACAGATGGTTA
GAGAGGCTTACGCAGCAGGTATCATCAAGACGATCTACCCGAGCAATAATCTCCAGGAAATCAAATACCT
TCCCAAGAAGGTTAAAGATGCAGTCAAAAGATTCAGGACTAACTGCATCAAGAACACAGAGAAAGATATA
TTTCTCAAGATCAGAAGTACTATTCCAGTATGGACGATTCAAGGCTTGCTTCACAAACCAAGGCAAGTAA
TAGAGATTGGAGTCTCTAAAAAGGTAGTTCCCACTGAATCAAAGGCCATGGAGTCAAAGATTCAAATAGA
GGACCTAACAGAACTCGCCGTAAAGACTGGCGAACAGTTCATACAGAGTCTCTTACGACTCAATGACAAG
AAGAAAATCTTCGTCAACATGGTGGAGCACGACACACTTGTCTACTCCAAAAATATCAAAGATACAGTCT
CAGAAGACCAAAGGGCAATTGAGACTTTTCAACAAAGGGTAATATCCGGAAACCTCCTCGGATTCCATTG
CCCAGCTATCTGTCACTTTATTGTGAAGATAGTGGAAAAGGAAGGTGGCTCCTACAAATGCCATCATTGC
GATAAAGGAAAGGCCATCGTTGAAGATGCCTCTGCCGACAGTGGTCCCAAAGATGGACCCCCACCCACGA
GGAGCATCGTGGAAAAAGAAGACGTTCCAACCACGTCTTCAAAGCAAGTGGATTGATGTGATATCTCCAC
TGACGTAAGGGATGACGCACAATCCCACTATCCTTCGCAAGACCCTTCCTCTATATAAGGAAGTTCATTT
CATTTGGAGAGAACACGGGGGACTCCTGCAGGAAAAATGGATCATTATCTTGATATTAGACTTAGACCTG
ATCCAGAATTTCCACCAGCTCAACTTATGTCTGTTCTTTTTGGAAAACTTCATCAAGCTCTTGTTGCTCA
AGGAGGAGATAGAATTGGAGTTTCTTTTCCTGATCTTGATGAATCAAGATCAAGACTTGGAGAAAGACTT
AGAATTCATGCTTCTGCTGATGATCTTAGAGCTTTGCTTGCTAGACCTTGGCTTGAAGGACTTAGAGATC
ATCTTCAATTTGGAGAACCAGCTGTTGTTCCACATCCAACTCCTTATAGACAAGTTTCAAGAGTTCAAGC
TAAATCTAATCCAGAAAGACTTAGAAGAAGACTTATGAGAAGACATGATCTTTCTGAAGAAGAAGCTAGA
AAAAGAATTCCTGATACTGTTGCTAGAGCTTTGGATTTGCCTTTTGTTACACTTAGATCACAATCTACTG
GACAACATTTTAGACTTTTTATTAGACATGGACCACTTCAAGTTACTGCTGAAGAAGGAGGATTTACTTG
TTATGGACTTTCTAAGGGAGGTTTTGTTCCTTGGTTTGGATCTGGAGCTACTAATTTTTCTCTTCTTAAG
CAAGCTGGAGATGTTGAAGAAAATCCTGGACCCATGGATAAGAAGTACTCTATCGGACTCGCTATCGGAA
CTAACTCTGTGGGATGGGCTGTGATCACCGATGAGTACAAGGTGCCATCTAAGAAGTTCAAGGTTCTCGG
AAACACCGATAGGCACTCTATCAAGAAAAACCTTATCGGTGCTCTCCTCTTCGATTCTGGTGAAACTGCT
GAGGCTACCAGACTCAAGAGAACCGCTAGAAGAAGGTACACCAGAAGAAAGAACAGGATCTGCTACCTCC
AAGAGATCTTCTCTAACGAGATGGCTAAAGTGGATGATTCATTCTTCCACAGGCTCGAAGAGTCATTCCT
CGTGGAAGAAGATAAGAAGCACGAGAGGCACCCTATCTTCGGAAACATCGTTGATGAGGTGGCATACCAC
GAGAAGTACCCTACTATCTACCACCTCAGAAAGAAGCTCGTTGATTCTACTGATAAGGCTGATCTCAGGC
TCATCTACCTCGCTCTCGCTCACATGATCAAGTTCAGAGGACACTTCCTCATCGAGGGTGATCTCAACCC
TGATAACTCTGATGTGGATAAGTTGTTCATCCAGCTCGTGCAGACCTACAACCAGCTTTTCGAAGAGAAC
CCTATCAACGCTTCAGGTGTGGATGCTAAGGCTATCCTCTCTGCTAGGCTCTCTAAGTCAAGAAGGCTTG
AGAACCTCATTGCTCAGCTCCCTGGTGAGAAGAAGAACGGACTTTTCGGAAACTTGATCGCTCTCTCTCT
CGGACTCACCCCTAACTTCAAGTCTAACTTCGATCTCGCTGAGGATGCAAAGCTCCAGCTCTCAAAGGAT
ACCTACGATGATGATCTCGATAACCTCCTCGCTCAGATCGGAGATCAGTACGCTGATTTGTTCCTCGCTG
CTAAGAACCTCTCTGATGCTATCCTCCTCAGTGATATCCTCAGAGTGAACACCGAGATCACCAAGGCTCC
ACTCTCAGCTTCTATGATCAAGAGATACGATGAGCACCACCAGGATCTCACACTTCTCAAGGCTCTTGTT
AGACAGCAGCTCCCAGAGAAGTACAAAGAGATTTTCTTCGATCAGTCTAAGAACGGATACGCTGGTTACA
TCGATGGTGGTGCATCTCAAGAAGAGTTCTACAAGTTCATCAAGCCTATCCTCGAGAAGATGGATGGAAC
CGAGGAACTCCTCGTGAAGCTCAATAGAGAGGATCTTCTCAGAAAGCAGAGGACCTTCGATAACGGATCT
ATCCCTCATCAGATCCACCTCGGAGAGTTGCACGCTATCCTTAGAAGGCAAGAGGATTTCTACCCATTCC
TCAAGGATAACAGGGAAAAGATTGAGAAGATTCTCACCTTCAGAATCCCTTACTACGTGGGACCTCTCGC
TAGAGGAAACTCAAGATTCGCTTGGATGACCAGAAAGTCTGAGGAAACCATCACCCCTTGGAACTTCGAA
GAGGTGGTGGATAAGGGTGCTAGTGCTCAGTCTTTCATCGAGAGGATGACCAACTTCGATAAGAACCTTC
CAAACGAGAAGGTGCTCCCTAAGCACTCTTTGCTCTACGAGTACTTCACCGTGTACAACGAGTTGACCAA
GGTTAAGTACGTGACCGAGGGAATGAGGAAGCCTGCTTTTTTGTCAGGTGAGCAAAAGAAGGCTATCGTT
GATCTCTTGTTCAAGACCAACAGAAAGGTGACCGTGAAGCAGCTCAAAGAGGATTACTTCAAGAAAATCG
AGTGCTTCGATTCAGTTGAGATTTCTGGTGTTGAGGATAGGTTCAACGCATCTCTCGGAACCTACCACGA
TCTCCTCAAGATCATTAAGGATAAGGATTTCTTGGATAACGAGGAAAACGAGGATATCTTGGAGGATATC
GTTCTTACCCTCACCCTCTTTGAAGATAGAGAGATGATTGAAGAAAGGCTCAAGACCTACGCTCATCTCT
TCGATGATAAGGTGATGAAGCAGTTGAAGAGAAGAAGATACACTGGTTGGGGAAGGCTCTCAAGAAAGCT
CATTAACGGAATCAGGGATAAGCAGTCTGGAAAGACAATCCTTGATTTCCTCAAGTCTGATGGATTCGCT
AACAGAAACTTCATGCAGCTCATCCACGATGATTCTCTCACCTTTAAAGAGGATATCCAGAAGGCTCAGG
TTTCAGGACAGGGTGATAGTCTCCATGAGCATATCGCTAACCTCGCTGGATCTCCTGCAATCAAGAAGGG
AATCCTCCAGACTGTGAAGGTTGTGGATGAGTTGGTGAAGGTGATGGGAAGGCATAAGCCTGAGAACATC
GTGATCGAAATGGCTAGAGAGAACCAGACCACTCAGAAGGGACAGAAGAACTCTAGGGAAAGGATGAAGA
GGATCGAGGAAGGTATCAAAGAGCTTGGATCTCAGATCCTCAAAGAGCACCCTGTTGAGAACACTCAGCT
CCAGAATGAGAAGCTCTACCTCTACTACCTCCAGAACGGAAGGGATATGTATGTGGATCAAGAGTTGGAT
ATCAACAGGCTCTCTGATTACGATGTTGATGCTATCGTGCCACAGTCATTCTTGAAGGATGATTCTATCG
ATAACAAGGTGCTCACCAGGTCTGATAAGAACAGGGGTAAGAGTGATAACGTGCCAAGTGAAGAGGTTGT
GAAGAAAATGAAGAACTATTGGAGGCAGCTCCTCAACGCTAAGCTCATCACTCAGAGAAAGTTCGATAAC
TTGACTAAGGCTGAGAGGGGAGGACTCTCTGAATTGGATAAGGCAGGATTCATCAAGAGGCAGCTTGTGG
AAACCAGGCAGATCACTAAGCACGTTGCACAGATCCTCGATTCTAGGATGAACACCAAGTACGATGAGAA
CGATAAGTTGATCAGGGAAGTGAAGGTTATCACCCTCAAGTCAAAGCTCGTGTCTGATTTCAGAAAGGAT
TTCCAATTCTACAAGGTGAGGGAAATCAACAACTACCACCACGCTCACGATGCTTACCTTAACGCTGTTG
TTGGAACCGCTCTCATCAAGAAGTATCCTAAGCTCGAGTCAGAGTTCGTGTACGGTGATTACAAGGTGTA
CGATGTGAGGAAGATGATCGCTAAGTCTGAGCAAGAGATCGGAAAGGCTACCGCTAAGTATTTCTTCTAC
TCTAACATCATGAATTTCTTCAAGACCGAGATTACCCTCGCTAACGGTGAGATCAGAAAGAGGCCACTCA
TCGAGACAAACGGTGAAACAGGTGAGATCGTGTGGGATAAGGGAAGGGATTTCGCTACCGTTAGAAAGGT
GCTCTCTATGCCACAGGTGAACATCGTTAAGAAAACCGAGGTGCAGACCGGTGGATTCTCTAAAGAGTCT
ATCCTCCCTAAGAGGAACTCTGATAAGCTCATTGCTAGGAAGAAGGATTGGGACCCTAAGAAATACGGTG
GTTTCGATTCTCCTACCGTGGCTTACTCTGTTCTCGTTGTGGCTAAGGTTGAGAAGGGAAAGAGTAAGAA
GCTCAAGTCTGTTAAGGAACTTCTCGGAATCACTATCATGGAAAGGTCATCTTTCGAGAAGAACCCAATC
GATTTCCTCGAGGCTAAGGGATACAAAGAGGTTAAGAAGGATCTCATCATCAAGCTCCCAAAGTACTCAC
TCTTCGAACTCGAGAACGGTAGAAAGAGGATGCTCGCTTCTGCTGGTGAGCTTCAAAAGGGAAACGAGCT
TGCTCTCCCATCTAAGTACGTTAACTTTCTTTACCTCGCTTCTCACTACGAGAAGTTGAAGGGATCTCCA
GAAGATAACGAGCAGAAGCAACTTTTCGTTGAGCAGCACAAGCACTACTTGGATGAGATCATCGAGCAGA
TCTCTGAGTTCTCTAAAAGGGTGATCCTCGCTGATGCAAACCTCGATAAGGTGTTGTCTGCTTACAACAA
GCACAGAGATAAGCCTATCAGGGAACAGGCAGAGAACATCATCCATCTCTTCACCCTTACCAACCTCGGT
GCTCCTGCTGCTTTCAAGTACTTCGATACAACCATCGATAGGAAGAGATACACCTCTACCAAAGAAGTGC
TCGATGCTACCCTCATCCATCAGTCTATCACTGGACTCTACGAGACTAGGATCGATCTCTCACAGCTCGG
TGGTGATTCAAGGGCTGATCCTAAGAAGAAGAGGAAGGTTTGACTCGAGATATGAAGATGAAGATGAAAT
ATTTGGTGTGTCAAATAAAAAGCTTGTGTGCTTAAGTTTGTGTTTTTTTCTTGGCTTGTTGTGTTATGAA
TTTGTGGCTTTTTCTAATATTAAATGAATGTAAGATCACATTATAATGAATAAACAAATGTTTCTATAAT
CCATTGTGAATGTTTTGTTGGATCTCTTCTGCAGCATATAACTACTGTATGTGCTATGGTATGGACTATG
GAATATGATTAAAGATAAGGAGCTCCGGTGACGGACGGCGCGCCGAAGAGCTGGCAGACATACTGTCCCA
CAAATGAAGATGGAATCTGTAAAAGAAAACGCGTGAAATAATGCGTCTGACAAAGGTTAGGTCGGCTGCC
TTTAATCAATACCAAAGTGGTCCCTACCACGATGGAAAAACTGTGCAGTCGGTTTGGCTTTTTCTGACGA
ACAAATAAGATTCGTGGCCGACAGGTGGGGGTCCACCATGTGAAGGCATCTTCAGACTCCAATAATGGAG
CAATGACGTAAGGGCTTACGAAATAAGTAAGGGTAGTTTGGGAAATGTCCACTCACCCGTCAGTCTATAA
ATACTTAGCCCCTCCCTCATTGTTAAGGGAGCAAAATCTCAGAGAGATAGTCCTAGAGAGAGAAAGAGAG
CAAGTAGCCTAGAAGTAGTCAAGGCGGCGAAGTATTCAGGCACGTGGCCAGGAAGAAGAAAAGCCAAGAC
GACGAAAACAGGTAAGAGCTAAGCTTCCTGCAGGTTCACTGCCGTATAGGCAGGTTTTAGAGCTAGAAAT
AGCAAGTTAAAATAAGGCTAGTCCGTTATCAACTTGAAAAAGTGGCACCGAGTCGGTGCGTTCACTGCCG
TATAGGCAGAAGCCAGATAACAGTATGCGTATTTGCGCGCTGATTTTTGCGGTATAAGAATATATACTGA
TATGTATACCCGAAGTATGTCAAAAGGAGGTATGCTATGAAGCAGCGTATTACAGTGACAGTTGACAGCG
ACAGCTATCAGTTGCTCAAGGCATATATGATGTCAATATCTCCGGTCTGGTAAGCACAACCATGCAGAAT
GAAGCCCGTCGTCTGCGTGCCGAACGCTGGAAAGCGGAAAATCAGGAAGGGATGGCTGAGGTCGCCCGGT
TTATTGAAATGAACGGCTCTTTTGCTGACGAGAACAGGGGCTGGTGAAATGCAGTTTAAGGTTTACACCT
ATAAAAGAGAGAGCCGTTATCGTCTGTTTGTGGATGTACAGAGTGATATTATTGACACGCCCGGGCGACG
GATGGTGATCCCCCTGGCCAGTGCACGTCTGCTGTCAGATAAAGTCTCCCGTGAACTTTACCCGGTGGTG
CATATCGGGGATGAAAGCTGGCGCATGATGACCACCGATATGGCCAGTGTGCCGGTTTCCGTTATCGGGG
AAGAAGTGGCTGATCTCAGCCACCGCGAAAATGACATCAAAAACGCCATTAACCTGATGTTCTGGGGAAT
ATAAGCTCTTCAGTCGATCGACAAGCTCGAGTTTCTCCATAATAATGTGTGAGTAGTTCCCAGATAAGGG
AATTAGGGTTCCTATAGGGTTTCGCTCATGTGTTGAGCATATAAGAAACCCTTAGTATGTATTTGTATTT
GTAAAATACTTCTATCAATAAAATTTCTAATTCCTAAAACCAAAATCCAGTACTAAAATCCAGATCCCCC
GAATTACCGGTGGCACTGGCCGTCGTTTTACAACGTCGTGACTGGGAAAACCCTGGCGTTACCCAACTTA
ATCGCCTTGCAGCACATCCCCCTTTCGCCAGCTGGCGTAATAGCGAAGAGGCCCGCACCGATCGCCCTTC
CCAACAGTTGCGCAGCCTGAATGGCGAATGCTAGAGCAGCTTGAGCTTGGATCAGATTGTCGTTTCCCGC
CTTCAGTTTAAACTATCAGTGTTTGACAGGATATATTGGCGGGTAAACCTAAGAGAAAAGAGCGTTTATT
AGAATAATCGGATATTTAAAAGGGCGTGAAAAGGTTTATCCGTTCGTCCATTTGTATGTGCATGCCAACC
ACAGGGTTCCCCTCGGGATCAAAGTACTTTGATCCAACCCCTCCGCTGCTATAGTGCAGTCGGCTTCTGA
CGTTCAGTGCAGCCGTCTTCTGAAAACGACATGTCGCACAAGTCCTAAGTTACGCGACAGGCTGCCGCCC
TGCCCTTTTCCTGGCGTTTTCTTGTCGCGTGTTTTAGTCGCATAAAGTAGAATACTTGCGACTAGAACCG
GAGACATTACGCCATGAACAAGAGCGCCGCCGCTGGCCTGCTGGGCTATGCCCGCGTCAGCACCGACGAC
CAGGACTTGACCAACCAACGGGCCGAACTGCACGCGGCCGGCTGCACCAAGCTGTTTTCCGAGAAGATCA
CCGGCACCAGGCGCGACCGCCCGGAGCTGGCCAGGATGCTTGACCACCTACGCCCTGGCGACGTTGTGAC
AGTGACCAGGCTAGACCGCCTGGCCCGCAGCACCCGCGACCTACTGGACATTGCCGAGCGCATCCAGGAG
GCCGGCGCGGGCCTGCGTAGCCTGGCAGAGCCGTGGGCCGACACCACCACGCCGGCCGGCCGCATGGTGT
TGACCGTGTTCGCCGGCATTGCCGAGTTCGAGCGTTCCCTAATCATCGACCGCACCCGGAGCGGGCGCGA
GGCCGCCAAGGCCCGAGGCGTGAAGTTTGGCCCCCGCCCTACCCTCACCCCGGCACAGATCGCGCACGCC
CGCGAGCTGATCGACCAGGAAGGCCGCACCGTGAAAGAGGCGGCTGCACTGCTTGGCGTGCATCGCTCGA
CCCTGTACCGCGCACTTGAGCGCAGCGAGGAAGTGACGCCCACCGAGGCCAGGCGGCGCGGTGCCTTCCG
TGAGGACGCATTGACCGAGGCCGACGCCCTGGCGGCCGCCGAGAATGAACGCCAAGAGGAACAAGCATGA
AACCGCACCAGGACGGCCAGGACGAACCGTTTTTCATTACCGAAGAGATCGAGGCGGAGATGATCGCGGC
CGGGTACGTGTTCGAGCCGCCCGCGCACGGCTCAACCGTGCGGCTGCATGAAATCCTGGCCGGTTTGTCT
GATGCCAAGCTGGCGGCCTGGCCGGCCAGCTTGGCCGCTGAAGAAACCGAGCGCCGCCGTCTAAAAAGGT
GATGTGTATTTGAGTAAAACAGCTTGCGTCATGCGGTCGCTGCGTATATGATGCGATGAGTAAATAAACA
AATACGCAAGGGGAACGCATGAAGGTTATCGCTGTACTTAACCAGAAAGGCGGGTCAGGCAAGACGACCA
TCGCAACCCATCTAGCCCGCGCCCTGCAACTCGCCGGGGCCGATGTTCTGTTAGTCGATTCCGATCCCCA
GGGCAGTGCCCGCGATTGGGCGGCCGTGCGGGAAGATCAACCGCTAACCGTTGTCGGCATCGACCGCCCG
ACGATTGACCGCGACGTGAAGGCCATCGGCCGGCGCGACTTCGTAGTGATCGACGGAGCGCCCCAGGCGG
CGGACTTGGCTGTGTCCGCGATCAAGGCAGCCGACTTCGTGCTGATTCCGGTGCAGCCAAGCCCTTACGA
CATATGGGCCACCGCCGACCTGGTGGAGCTGGTTAAGCAGCGCATTGAGGTCACGGATGGAAGGCTACAA
GCGGCCTTTGTCGTGTCGCGGGCGATCAAAGGCACGCGCATCGGCGGTGAGGTTGCCGAGGCGCTGGCCG
GGTACGAGCTGCCCATTCTTGAGTCCCGTATCACGCAGCGCGTGAGCTACCCAGGCACTGCCGCCGCCGG
CACAACCGTTCTTGAATCAGAACCCGAGGGCGACGCTGCCCGCGAGGTCCAGGCGCTGGCCGCTGAAATT
AAATCAAAACTCATTTGAGTTAATGAGGTAAAGAGAAAATGAGCAAAAGCACAAACACGCTAAGTGCCGG
CCGTCCGAGCGCACGCAGCAGCAAGGCTGCAACGTTGGCCAGCCTGGCAGACACGCCAGCCATGAAGCGG
GTCAACTTTCAGTTGCCGGCGGAGGATCACACCAAGCTGAAGATGTACGCGGTACGCCAAGGCAAGACCA
TTACCGAGCTGCTATCTGAATACATCGCGCAGCTACCAGAGTAAATGAGCAAATGAATAAATGAGTAGAT
GAATTTTAGCGGCTAAAGGAGGCGGCATGGAAAATCAAGAACAACCAGGCACCGACGCCGTGGAATGCCC
CATGTGTGGAGGAACGGGCGGTTGGCCAGGCGTAAGCGGCTGGGTTGCCTGCCGGCCCTGCAATGGCACT
GGAACCCCCAAGCCCGAGGAATCGGCGTGAGCGGTCGCAAACCATCCGGCCCGGTACAAATCGGCGCGGC
GCTGGGTGATGACCTGGTGGAGAAGTTGAAGGCCGCGCAGGCCGCCCAGCGGCAACGCATCGAGGCAGAA
GCACGCCCCGGTGAATCGTGGCAAGCGGCCGCTGATCGAATCCGCAAAGAATCCCGGCAACCGCCGGCAG
CCGGTGCGCCGTCGATTAGGAAGCCGCCCAAGGGCGACGAGCAACCAGATTTTTTCGTTCCGATGCTCTA
TGACGTGGGCACCCGCGATAGTCGCAGCATCATGGACGTGGCCGTTTTCCGTCTGTCGAAGCGTGACCGA
CGAGCTGGCGAGGTGATCCGCTACGAGCTTCCAGACGGGCACGTAGAGGTTTCCGCAGGGCCGGCCGGCA
TGGCCAGTGTGTGGGATTACGACCTGGTACTGATGGCGGTTTCCCATCTAACCGAATCCATGAACCGATA
CCGGGAAGGGAAGGGAGACAAGCCCGGCCGCGTGTTCCGTCCACACGTTGCGGACGTACTCAAGTTCTGC
CGGCGAGCCGATGGCGGAAAGCAGAAAGACGACCTGGTAGAAACCTGCATTCGGTTAAACACCACGCACG
TTGCCATGCAGCGTACGAAGAAGGCCAAGAACGGCCGCCTGGTGACGGTATCCGAGGGTGAAGCCTTGAT
TAGCCGCTACAAGATCGTAAAGAGCGAAACCGGGCGGCCGGAGTACATCGAGATCGAGCTAGCTGATTGG
ATGTACCGCGAGATCACAGAAGGCAAGAACCCGGACGTGCTGACGGTTCACCCCGATTACTTTTTGATCG
ATCCCGGCATCGGCCGTTTTCTCTACCGCCTGGCACGCCGCGCCGCAGGCAAGGCAGAAGCCAGATGGTT
GTTCAAGACGATCTACGAACGCAGTGGCAGCGCCGGAGAGTTCAAGAAGTTCTGTTTCACCGTGCGCAAG
CTGATCGGGTCAAATGACCTGCCGGAGTACGATTTGAAGGAGGAGGCGGGGCAGGCTGGCCCGATCCTAG
TCATGCGCTACCGCAACCTGATCGAGGGCGAAGCATCCGCCGGTTCCTAATGTACGGAGCAGATGCTAGG
GCAAATTGCCCTAGCAGGGGAAAAAGGTCGAAAAGGCCTCTTTCCTGTGGATAGCACGTACATTGGGAAC
CCAAAGCCGTACATTGGGAACCGGAACCCGTACATTGGGAACCCAAAGCCGTACATTGGGAACCGGTCAC
ACATGTAAGTGACTGATATAAAAGAGAAAAAAGGCGATTTTTCCGCCTAAAACTCTTTAAAACTTATTAA
AACTCTTAAAACCCGCCTGGCCTGTGCATAACTGTCTGGCCAGCGCACAGCCCAAGAGCTGCAAAAAGCG
CCTACCCTTCGGTCGCTGCGCTCCCTACGCCCCGCCGCTTCGCGTCGGCCTATCGCGGCCGCTGGCCGCT
CAAAAATGGCTGGCCTACGGCCAGGCAATCTACCAGGGCGCGGACAAGCCGCGCCGTCGCCACTCGACCG
CCGGCGCCCACATCAAGGCACCCTGCCTCGCGCGTTTCGGTGATGACGGTGAAAACCTCTGACACATGCA
GCTCCCGGAAACGGTCACAGCTTGTCTGTAAGCGGATGCCGGGAGCAGACAAGCCCGTCAGGGCGCGTCA
GCGGGTGTTGGCGGGTGTCGGGGCGCAGCCATGACCCAGTCACGTAGCGATAGCGGAGTGTATACTGGCT
TAACTATGCGGCATCAGAGCAGATTGTACTGAGAGTGCACCATATGCGGTGTGAAATACCGCACAGATGC
GTAAGGAGAAAATACCGCATCAGGCCCTCTTCCGCTTCCTCGCTCACTGACTCGCTGCGCTCGGTCGTTC
GGCTGCGGCGAGCGGTATCAGCTCACTCAAAGGCGGTAATACGGTTATCCACAGAATCAGGGGATAACGC
AGGAAAGAACATGTGAGCAAAAGGCCAGCAAAAGGCCAGGAACCGTAAAAAGGCCGCGTTGCTGGCGTTT
TTCCATAGGCTCCGCCCCCCTGACGAGCATCACAAAAATCGACGCTCAAGTCAGAGGTGGCGAAACCCGA
CAGGACTATAAAGATACCAGGCGTTTCCCCCTGGAAGCTCCCTCGTGCGCTCTCCTGTTCCGACCCTGCC
GCTTACCGGATACCTGTCCGCCTTTCTCCCTTCGGGAAGCGTGGCGCTTTCTCATAGCTCACGCTGTAGG
TATCTCAGTTCGGTGTAGGTCGTTCGCTCCAAGCTGGGCTGTGTGCACGAACCCCCCGTTCAGCCCGACC
GCTGCGCCTTATCCGGTAACTATCGTCTTGAGTCCAACCCGGTAAGACACGACTTATCGCCACTGGCAGC
AGCCACTGGTAACAGGATTAGCAGAGCGAGGTAT
Features (pLannotate 1.2.2; 28 found; start..end, strand, type, name):
    291..1085    -  CDS            KanR: aminoglycoside phosphotransferase; aphA-3; confers resistance to kanamycin
   1510..1534    +  misc_feature   LB T-DNA repeat: left border repeat from nopaline C58 T-DNA
   1612..1786    -  polyA_signal   CaMV poly(A) signal: cauliflower mosaic virus polyadenylation signal
   1827..2852    -  CDS            HygR: aminoglycoside phosphotransferase from E. coli; aph(4)-Ia; confers resistance to hygromycin
   2919..3595    -  promoter       CaMV 35S promoter (enhanced): cauliflower mosaic virus 35S promoter with a duplicated enhancer region
   3685..3773    +  CDS            lacI (fragment): lac repressor; lacI; The lac repressor binds to the lac operator to inhibit transcription in E. coli. This inhibition can be relieved by adding lactose or isopropyl-β-D-thiogalactopyranoside (IPTG).
   3786..3807    +  protein_bind   CAP binding site: CAP binding activates transcription in the presence of cAMP. E. coli catabolite activator protein
   3822..3852    +  promoter       lac promoter: promoter for the E. coli lac operon
   3856..3878    +  protein_bind   lac operator (fragment): The lac repressor binds to the lac operator to inhibit transcription in E. coli. This inhibition can be relieved by adding lactose or isopropyl-β-D-thiogalactopyranoside (IPTG). lac repressor encoded by lacI
   3909..3934    +  misc_feature   MCS (fragment): pUC18/19 multiple cloning site
   4430..4771    +  promoter       CaMV 35S promoter: strong constitutive promoter from cauliflower mosaic virus
   4797..5357    +  CDS            cas6f: CAS6_PSEAB - Also known as csy4. Experimental evidence at protein level: Swiss-Prot protein existence level 1. CRISPR (clustered regularly interspaced short palindromic repeat) is an adaptive immune system that provides protection against mobile genetic elements (viruses, transposable elements and conjugative plasmids). CRISPR clusters contain sequences complementary to antecedent mobile elements and target invading nucleic acids. CRISPR clusters are transcribed and processed into CRISPR RNA (crRNA). Processes pre-crRNA into individual crRNA units. Absolutely required for crRNA production or s
   5424..9527    +  CDS            cas9: CAS9_STRP1 - Also known as csn1 From Streptococcus pyogenes serotype M1.
   9571..9819    +  terminator     HSP terminator: efficient transcription terminator from the Arabidopsis thaliana heat shock protein 18.2 gene (Nagaya et al., 2010)
  10344..10419   +  misc_RNA       gRNA scaffold: guide RNA scaffold for the Streptococcus pyogenes CRISPR/Cas9 system
  10440..10505   +  intron         PDK intron (fragment): pdk; modified pyruvate orthophosphate dikinase intron from Flaveria trinervia 3.0
  10596..10754   +  CDS            ccdA (fragment): CCDA_ECO57 - Also known as H, letA. Experimental evidence at protein level: Swiss-Prot protein existence level 1. Antitoxin component of a type II toxin-antitoxin (TA) system which inhibits the post-segregational killing (PSK) of plasmid-free cells, also referred to as a plasmid addiction system. Binds to and blocks the activity of CcdB; will also remove bound CcdB protein from the CcdB-GyrA complex by forming a CcdA-CcdB complex, a process termed rejuvenation. Functions as a transcriptional corepressor for the ccdAB operon, repression also requires CcdB (By similarity). From Escherichia coli
  10759..11061   +  CDS            ccdB: CCDB_ECOLI - Also known as G, letB, letD. Experimental evidence at protein level: Swiss-Prot protein existence level 1. Toxic component of a type II toxin-antitoxin (TA) system, functioning in plasmid maintainence. Responsible for the post- segregational killing (PSK) of plasmid-free cells, also referred to as a plasmid addiction system. Half-life of over 2 hours. Cell killing by CcdB is accompanied by filamentation, defects in chromosome and plasmid segregation, defects in cell division, formation of anucleate cells, decreased DNA synthesis and plasmid loss. Interferes with the activity of DN
  11092..11266   +  polyA_signal   CaMV poly(A) signal: cauliflower mosaic virus polyadenylation signal
  11284..11438   +  CDS            lacZα (fragment): LacZα fragment of β-galactosidase; lacZ fragment
  11504..11528   +  misc_feature   RB T-DNA repeat: right border repeat from nopaline C58 T-DNA
  11868..12269   +  CDS            Y4CG_SINFN (fragment): Protein inferred from homology: Swiss-Prot protein existence level 3. From Sinorhizobium fredii (strain NBRC 101917 / NGR234).
  12829..13458   +  CDS            pVS1 StaA: stability protein from the Pseudomonas plasmid pVS1 (Heeb et al., 2000)
  13887..14960   +  CDS            pVS1 RepA: replication protein from the Pseudomonas plasmid pVS1 (Heeb et al., 2000)
  15026..15220   +  rep_origin     pVS1 oriV: origin of replication for the Pseudomonas plasmid pVS1 (Heeb et al., 2000)
  15423..15462   +  CDS            rop (fragment): Rop protein, which maintains plasmids at low copy number; rop
  15564..15704   +  misc_feature   bom: basis of mobility region from pBR322
  15890..204     -  rep_origin     ori (across the origin): high-copy-number ColE1/pMB1/pBR322/pUC origin of replication
