[The description below was written by a language model from this plasmid's Addgene catalogue record and pLannotate feature annotations shown in this document.]
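Description:
pDIRECT_21D is a 16.3 kb binary T-DNA vector for plant CRISPR applications, built on the pTRANS_210d backbone and designed for direct, one-step cloning of guide RNAs. The backbone carries a high-copy ColE1/pBR322-type origin with the bom mobilisation region for propagation in E. coli. It also carries the pVS1 oriV, RepA and StaA functions, which support replication and stable maintenance in Agrobacterium. A kanamycin resistance gene (aphA-3) provides bacterial selection. Because the vector contains a ccdB toxin gene, it must be maintained in a ccdB-tolerant strain.

Three units lie between the nopaline-type left and right border repeats. Next to the left border, an enhanced (duplicated-enhancer) CaMV 35S promoter drives the hygromycin phosphotransferase gene with a CaMV poly(A) signal, allowing selection of transformed plant cells. A second CaMV 35S promoter drives a single open reading frame encoding the Pseudomonas Csy4 (Cas6f) endoribonuclease joined through a P2A peptide to a Streptococcus pyogenes Cas9, terminated by the Arabidopsis HSP18.2 terminator. The record calls this Cas9 "AtCas9", and it carries the D10A and H840A mutations that abolish both nuclease activities, giving catalytically dead Cas9. The third unit is the guide RNA cassette, which the record describes as driven by the CmYLCV promoter, although that promoter is not annotated in the feature table. This unit contains a gRNA scaffold and a ccdB counter-selection element followed by a CaMV poly(A) signal. The ccdB element presumably serves as a placeholder that is replaced when guides are cloned in. Multiple guides separated by Csy4 recognition sites are transcribed as one polycistronic RNA, and Csy4 cleaves it into individual gRNAs.

The construct suits multiplexed targeting of dCas9 to plant genomic loci without DNA cleavage, although the record does not specify a particular downstream application.
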