Addgene plasmid #91131: pDIRECT_21D
Purpose: Direct Cloning, Type: T-DNA, Engineering Reagent: 35S:Csy4-P2A-AtCas9_dead + CmYLCV:gRNAs with Csy4 spacers, Plant Selection: 2x35S:hpt II
Depositing lab: Daniel Voytas. Depositing organization: University of Minnesota. Publication: A multi-purpose toolkit to enable advanced genome engineering in plants. Cermak T, Curtin SJ, Gil-Humanes J, Cegan R, Kono TJY, Konecna E, Belanto JJ, Starker CG, Mathre JW, Greenstein RL, Voytas DF. Plant Cell. 2017 May 18. pii: tpc.00922.2016. doi: 10.1105/tpc.16.00922. PubMed 28522548.
Backbone
  Vector backbone: pTRANS_210d
  Vector type: Plant Expression, CRISPR
  Selectable markers: Hygromycin
Growth in bacteria
  Bacterial resistance: Kanamycin, 50 μg/mL
  Growth temperature: 37°C
  Growth strain: ccdB Survival
  Copy number: High Copy
Gene/Insert
  Gene/Insert name: Engineering Reagent: 35S:Csy4-P2A-AtCas9_dead + CmYLCV:gRNAs with Csy4 spacers
  Species: Synthetic
  Mutation: D10A, H840A
  Cloning method: Restriction Enzyme; 5′ cloning site unknown (unknown if destroyed); 3′ cloning site unknown (unknown if destroyed)
  Sequencing primers: 5′ unknown
Terms and licenses: Academic/Nonprofit Terms; Industry Terms: Not Available to Industry
How to cite: pDIRECT_21D was a gift from Daniel Voytas (Addgene plasmid # 91131 ; http://n2t.net/addgene:91131 ; RRID:Addgene_91131)
